Addgene plasmid #26897: pCBFRE-luc
Depositing lab: Nicholas Gaiano. Depositing organization: Johns Hopkins University and School of Medicine. Publication: Notch signaling activation in human embryonic stem cells is required for embryonic, but not trophoblastic, lineage commitment. Yu X, Zou J, Ye Z, Hammond H, Chen G, Tokunaga A, Mali P, Li YM, Civin C, Gaiano N, Cheng L. Cell Stem Cell. 2008 May 8. 2(5):461-71. 10.1016/j.stem.2008.03.001 PubMed 18462696.
Backbone
  Vector backbone: Unknown
  Vector type: Mammalian Expression, Luciferase
Growth in bacteria
  Bacterial resistance: Ampicillin, 100 μg/mL
  Growth temperature: 37°C
  Growth strain: DH5alpha
  Copy number: High Copy
Gene/Insert
  Gene/Insert name: CBFRE (alt name: CBF1-responsive element)
  Insert size (bp): 144
  Tag / fusion protein: luciferase (C terminal on backbone)
  Cloning method: Restriction Enzyme
  Sequencing primers: 5′ n/a; 3′ Luc_N_Rev
Terms and licenses: Academic/Nonprofit Terms; Industry Terms: Not Available to Industry
Depositor comments: CBFRE: four CBF1-binding elements from EBV (see Hsieh MCB 1996, 16:952) and the basal simian virus 40 (SV40) promoter upstream of Luciferase. For an annotated sequence from the depositor, please see the PDF attachment associated with this plasmid.
How to cite: pCBFRE-luc was a gift from Nicholas Gaiano (Addgene plasmid # 26897 ; http://n2t.net/addgene:26897 ; RRID:Addgene_26897)
