[The description below was written by a language model from this plasmid's Addgene catalogue record.]
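Description:
pCBFRE-luc is a mammalian luciferase reporter plasmid designed to read out transcriptional activity through CBF1, the DNA-binding effector of the canonical Notch pathway (also known as RBP-J or CSL). The backbone is recorded as unknown, so the origin of replication and other vector elements are not stated. The record does indicate that the plasmid is maintained at high copy number in standard E. coli cloning strains under ampicillin selection. No mammalian selection marker is listed.

The functional insert is a 144 bp CBF1-responsive element (CBFRE), introduced by restriction cloning. According to the depositor's comments, it consists of four CBF1-binding elements derived from Epstein-Barr virus. These sites sit with the basal simian virus 40 (SV40) promoter upstream of a luciferase coding sequence carried on the backbone. The type of luciferase is not specified. A basal promoter of this kind gives only low transcription by itself, so reporter output depends largely on factors recruited to the multimerised CBF1 sites. When Notch is activated, its intracellular domain associates with CBF1 and converts it from a repressor into an activator, which raises luciferase expression.

The construct is typically transfected into mammalian cells to quantify Notch/CBF1-dependent transcription. The associated publication concerns Notch signaling activation in human embryonic stem cells and its requirement for embryonic, but not trophoblastic, lineage commitment. No feature table accompanies this entry, although the depositor provides an annotated sequence separately.
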