>Addgene plasmid #26897 | pCBFRE-luc | addgene partial sequence | sequence record 33121 | 26897 with LucNrev
TGGCGCCGGGCCTTTCTTTATGTTTTTGGCGTCTTCCATTTTACCAACAGTACCGGAATGCCAAGCTTTT
TGCAAAAGCCTAGGCCTCCAAAAAAGCCTCCTCACTACTTCTGGAATAGCTCAGAGGCCGAGGCGGCCTC
GGCCTCTGCATAAATAAAAAAAATTAGTCAGCCATGGGGCGGAGAATGGGCGGAACTGGGCGGAGTTAGG
GGCGGGATGGGCGGAGTTAGGGGCGGGACTATGGTTGCTGACTAATTGAGATGCAGATCCATAAATTTTT
TCCCACGGCGTGTTACTCCAGATCCATAAATTTTTTCCCACGGCGTGTTACTCCAGATCCATAAATTTTT
TCCCACGGCGTGTTACTCCAGATCCATAAATTTTTTCCCACGGCGTGTTACTCCAGATCTCGAGCTAGCA
CGCGTAAGAGCTCGGTACCTCCCGGGTTATGTTAGCTCAGTTACAGTACCATAAGATACATTGATGAGTT
TGGACAAACCACAACTAGAATGCAGTGAAAAAAATGCTTTATTTGTGAAATTTGTGATGCTATTGCTTTA
TTTGTAACCATTATAAGCTGCAATAAACAAGTTAACAACAACAATTGCATTCATTTTATGTTTCAGGTTC
AGGGGGAGGTGTGGGAGGTTTTTTAAAGCAAGTAAAACCTCCACGTACCTTAATATTACTTACTTATCAT
GGTAGCTTGGGCTGGCGTAATAGCGAAGAGGCCCGCACCGATCGCCCTTCCCAACAGTTGCGCAGCCTGA
ATGGCGAATGGCAAATTGTAAGCGTTAATATTTTGTTAAAATTCGCGTTAAATTTTTGTTAAATCAGCTC
ATTTTTTAACCAATAGGCCGAAATCGGCAAAATCCCTTATAAATCAAAAGAATAGACCGAGATAGGGTTG
AGTG
